Addgene plasmid #102323: pCMV4a-SIRT6-G60A-FLAG
Purpose: Human SIRT6 G60A with FLAG tag for mammalian expression
Depositing lab: Hening Lin. Depositing organization: Cornell University. Publication: Identifying the functional contribution of the defatty-acylase activity of SIRT6. Zhang X, Khan S, Jiang H, Antonyak MA, Chen X, Spiegelman NA, Shrimp JH, Cerione RA, Lin H. Nat Chem Biol. 2016 Aug;12(8):614-20. doi: 10.1038/nchembio.2106. Epub 2016 Jun 20. PubMed 27322069.
Backbone
  Vector backbone: pCMV4a
  Backbone size w/o insert (bp): 4300
  Total vector size (bp): 5368
  Vector type: Mammalian Expression
Growth in bacteria
  Bacterial resistance: Kanamycin, 50 μg/mL
  Growth temperature: 37°C
  Growth strain: DH5alpha
  Copy number: High Copy
Gene/Insert
  Gene/Insert name: SIRT6
  Species: H. sapiens (human)
  Insert size (bp): 1068
  Mutation: changed glycine 60 to alanine
  GenBank ID: CR457200
  Entrez Gene: SIRT6 (a.k.a. SIR2L6, hSIRT6)
  Promoter: CMV
  Tag / fusion protein: FLAG (C terminal on insert)
  Cloning method: Restriction Enzyme; 5′ cloning site NotI (not destroyed); 3′ cloning site BamHI (not destroyed)
  Sequencing primers: 5′ T3; 3′ T7
Terms and licenses: Academic/Nonprofit Terms; Industry Terms: Not Available to Industry
How to cite: pCMV4a-SIRT6-G60A-FLAG was a gift from Hening Lin (Addgene plasmid # 102323 ; http://n2t.net/addgene:102323 ; RRID:Addgene_102323)
