[The description below was written by a language model from this plasmid's Addgene catalogue record and pLannotate feature annotations shown in this document.]
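Description:
pCMV4a-SIRT6-G60A-FLAG is a mammalian expression plasmid built on the pCMV4a backbone for producing a point mutant of human SIRT6 carrying a C-terminal FLAG epitope. It replicates in E. coli at high copy from a ColE1/pUC-type origin and is selected with kanamycin. The resistance gene is the Tn5 aminoglycoside phosphotransferase (NeoR/KanR), placed behind both a bacterial bla promoter and the SV40 enhancer/early promoter and followed by the HSV TK polyadenylation signal. The same cassette can therefore also confer G418 resistance in mammalian cells. An f1 origin is present as well. The catalogue lists a total size of 5,368 bp, whereas the annotated sequencing result is 5,321 nt, a small discrepancy the record does not explain.

The SIRT6 coding sequence (about 1.07 kb) was cloned between NotI and BamHI sites, downstream of the human CMV immediate-early enhancer and promoter. It runs into a short FLAG-coding segment, which the annotation software matched to a fragment of 3xFLAG, although its length is consistent with a single epitope. Transcripts are processed using SV40-derived sequences, including a small t intron fragment and the SV40 poly(A) signal. T3 and T7 phage promoters flank the insert and serve as sequencing primer sites.

The insert changes glycine 60 to alanine. SIRT6 is an NAD-dependent sirtuin with histone deacetylase activity, and the associated publication addresses the functional contribution of its defatty-acylase activity. The mutant is thus presumably a tool for separating the enzyme's activities, though the record does not state the biochemical effect of G60A. The FLAG tag allows detection or immunoprecipitation of the expressed protein in transfected cells.
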