Features (pLannotate 1.2.2; 19 found; start..end, strand, type, name):
     19..607     +  rep_origin     ori: high-copy-number ColE1/pMB1/pBR322/pUC origin of replication
    782..1085    +  enhancer       CMV enhancer: human cytomegalovirus immediate early enhancer
   1086..1289    +  promoter       CMV promoter: human cytomegalovirus (CMV) immediate early promoter
   1335..1353    +  promoter       T3 promoter: promoter for bacteriophage T3 RNA polymerase
   1366..1389    +  misc_feature   MCS (fragment): pBluescript multiple cloning site
   1390..2454    +  CDS            SIRT6: SIR6_HUMAN - Also known as SIR2L6. Experimental evidence at protein level: Swiss-Prot protein existence level 1. NAD-dependent protein deacetylase involved in various processes including telomere maintenance and gene expression, and consequently has roles in genomic stability, cell senescence and apoptosis (PubMed:18337721, PubMed:19135889, PubMed:19625767, PubMed:21362626). Has very weak deacetylase activity and can bind NAD(+) in the absence of acetylated substrate (PubMed:21362626). Has deacetylase activity towards histone H3K9Ac and H3K56Ac (PubMed:19625767, PubMed:21362626). Modulates ace
   2461..2484    +  CDS            3xFLAG (fragment): three tandem FLAG® epitope tags
   2538..2556    -  promoter       T7 promoter: promoter for bacteriophage T7 RNA polymerase
   2566..2605    +  CDS            lacZα (fragment): LacZα fragment of β-galactosidase; lacZ fragment
   2615..2670    +  intron         small t intron (fragment): SV40 (simian virus 40) small t antigen intron
   2670..2807    +  CDS            large T antigen (fragment): large T antigen from SV40 (simian virus 40)
   2830..2951    +  polyA_signal   SV40 poly(A) signal: SV40 polyadenylation signal
   2985..3413    -  rep_origin     f1 ori (sequence partly withheld): f1 bacteriophage origin of replication; arrow indicates direction of (+) strand synthesis
   3440..3542    +  promoter       AmpR promoter: bla
   3546..3903    +  promoter       SV40 promoter: SV40 enhancer and early promoter
   3938..4732    +  CDS            NeoR/KanR: aminoglycoside phosphotransferase from Tn5; aph(3')-II (or nptII); confers resistance to neomycin, kanamycin, and G418 (Geneticin®)
   4753..4905    +  CDS            ble (fragment): BLE_KLEPN - Experimental evidence at protein level: Swiss-Prot protein existence level 1. Binding protein with a strong affinity to the bleomycin family of antibiotics. Binds to CL990; an antimitotic-antibiotic compound. From Klebsiella pneumoniae.
   4964..5011    +  polyA_signal   HSV TK poly(A) signal: herpes simplex virus thymidine kinase polyadenylation signal (Cole and Stacy, 1985)
   5102..5118    -  polyA_signal   bGH poly(A) signal (fragment): bovine growth hormone polyadenylation signal
>Addgene plasmid #102323 | pCMV4a-SIRT6-G60A-FLAG | addgene full sequence | sequence record 198047 | Addgene NGS Result
AAAGATCAAAGGATCTTCTTGAGATCCTTTTTTTCTGCGCGTAATCTGCTGCTTGCAAACAAAAAAACCA
CCGCTACCAGCGGTGGTTTGTTTGCCGGATCAAGAGCTACCAACTCTTTTTCCGAAGGTAACTGGCTTCA
GCAGAGCGCAGATACCAAATACTGTTCTTCTAGTGTAGCCGTAGTTAGGCCACCACTTCAAGAACTCTGT
AGCACCGCCTACATACCTCGCTCTGCTAATCCTGTTACCAGTGGCTGCTGCCAGTGGCGATAAGTCGTGT
CTTACCGGGTTGGACTCAAGACGATAGTTACCGGATAAGGCGCAGCGGTCGGGCTGAACGGGGGGTTCGT
GCACACAGCCCAGCTTGGAGCGAACGACCTACACCGAACTGAGATACCTACAGCGTGAGCTATGAGAAAG
CGCCACGCTTCCCGAAGGGAGAAAGGCGGACAGGTATCCGGTAAGCGGCAGGGTCGGAACAGGAGAGCGC
ACGAGGGAGCTTCCAGGGGGAAACGCCTGGTATCTTTATAGTCCTGTCGGGTTTCGCCACCCCTGACTTG
AGCGTCGATTTTTGTGATGCTCGTCAGGGGGGCGGAGCCTATGGAAAAACGCCAGCAACGCGGCCTTTTT
ACGGTTCCTGGCCTTTTGCTGGCCTTTTGCTCACATGTTCTTTCCTGCGTTATCCCCTGATTCTGTGGAT
AACCGTATTACCGCCATGCATTAGTTATTAATAGTAATCAATTACGGGGTCATTAGTTCATAGCCCATAT
ATGGAGTTCCGCGTTACATAACTTACGGTAAATGGCCCGCCTGGCTGACCGCCCAACGACCCCCGCCCAT
TGACGTCAATAATGACGTATGTTCCCATAGTAACGCCAATAGGGACTTTCCATTGACGTCAATGGGTGGA
GTATTTACGGTAAACTGCCCACTTGGCAGTACATCAAGTGTATCATATGCCAAGTACGCCCCCTATTGAC
GTCAATGACGGTAAATGGCCCGCCTGGCATTATGCCCAGTACATGACCTTATGGGACTTTCCTACTTGGC
AGTACATCTACGTATTAGTCATCGCTATTACCATGGTGATGCGGTTTTGGCAGTACATCAATGGGCGTGG
ATAGCGGTTTGACTCACGGGGATTTCCAAGTCTCCACCCCATTGACGTCAATGGGAGTTTGTTTTGGCAC
CAAAATCAACGGGACTTTCCAAAATGTCGTAACAACTCCGCCCCATTGACGCAAATGGGCGGTAGGCGTG
TACGGTGGGAGGTCTATATAAGCAGAGCTGGTTTAGTGAACCGTCAGATCCGCTAGCGATTACGCCAAGC
TCGAAATTAACCCTCACTAAAGGGAACAAAAGCTGGAGCTCCACCGCGGTGGCGGCCGCATGTCGGTGAA
TTACGCGGCGGGGCTGTCGCCGTACGCGGACAAGGGCAAGTGCGGCCTCCCGGAGATCTTCGACCCCCCG
GAGGAGCTGGAGCGGAAGGTGTGGGAACTGGCGAGGCTGGTCTGGCAGTCTTCCAGTGTGGTGTTCCACA
CGGGTGCCGGCATCAGCACTGCCTCTGCCATCCCCGACTTCAGGGGTCCCCACGGAGTCTGGACCATGGA
GGAGCGAGGTCTGGCCCCCAAGTTCGACACCACCTTTGAGAGCGCGCGGCCCACGCAGACCCACATGGCG
CTGGTGCAGCTGGAGCGCGTGGGCCTCCTCCGCTTCCTGGTCAGCCAGAACGTGGACGGGCTCCATGTGC
GCTCAGGCTTCCCCAGGGACAAACTGGCAGAGCTCCACGGGAACATGTTTGTGGAAGAATGTGCCAAGTG
TAAGACGCAGTACGTCCGAGACACAGTCGTGGGCACCATGGGCCTGAAGGCCACGGGCCGGCTCTGCACC
GTGGCTAAGGCAAGGGGGCTGCGAGCCTGCAGGGGAGAGCTGAGGGACACCATCCTAGACTGGGAGGACT
CCCTGCCCGACCGGGACCTGGCACTCGCCGATGAGGCCAGCAGGAACGCCGACCTGTCCATCACGCTGGG
TACATCGCTGCAGATCCGGCCCAGCGGGAACCTGCCGCTGGCTACCAAGCGCCGGGGAGGCCGCCTGGTC
ATCGTCAACCTGCAGCCCACCAAGCACGACCGCCATGCTGACCTCCGCATCCATGGCTACGTTGACGAGG
TCATGACCCGGCTCATGAAGCACCTGGGGCTGGAGATCCCCGCCTGGGACGGCCCCCGTGTGCTGGAGAG
GGCGCTGCCACCCCTGCCCCGCCCGCCCACCCCCAAGCTGGAGCCCAAGGAGGAATCTCCCACCCGGATC
AACGGCTCTATCCCCGCCGGCCCCAAGCAGGAGCCCTGCGCCCAGCACAACGGCTCAGAGCCCGCCAGCC
CCAAACGGGAGCGGCCCACCAGCCCTGCCCCCCACAGACCCCCCAAAAGGGTGAAGGCCAAGGCGGTCCC
CAGCCTCGAGGATTACAAGGATGACGACGATAAGTAGGGCCCGGTACCTTAATTAATTAAGGTACCAGGT
AAGTGTACCCAATTCGCCCTATAGTGAGTCGTATTACAATTCACTCGATCGCCCTTCCCAACAGTTGCGC
AGCCTGAATGGCGAATGGAGATCCAATTTTTAAGTGTATAATGTGTTAAACTACTGATTCTAATTGTTTG
TGTATTTTAGATTCACAGTCCCAAGGCTCATTTCAGGCCCCTCAGTCCTCACAGTCTGTTCATGATCATA
ATCAGCCATACCACATTTGTAGAGGTTTTACTTGCTTTAAAAAACCTCCCACACCTCCCCCTGAACCTGA
AACATAAAATGAATGCAATTGTTGTTGTTAACTTGTTTATTGCAGCTTATAATGGTTACAAATAAAGCAA
TAGCATCACAAATTTCACAAATAAAGCATTTTTTTCACTGCATTCTAGTTGTGGTTTGTCCAAACTCATC
AATGTATCTTAACGCGTAAATTGTAAGCGTTAATATTTTGTTAAAATTCGCGTTAAATTTTTGTTAAATC
AGCTCATTTTTTAACCAATAGGCCGAAATCGGCAAAATCCCTTATAAATCAAAAGAATAGACCGAGATAG
GGT
[37 nt withheld, positions 3084-3120]
AAAGAACGTGGACTCCAACGTCAAAGG
[49 nt withheld, positions 3148-3196]
T
[91 nt withheld, positions 3198-3288]
G
[124 nt withheld, positions 3290-3413]
CAGGTGGCACTTTTCGGGGAAATGTGCGCGGAACCCCTATTTGTTTATTTTTCTAAATACATTCAAATAT
GTATCCGCTCATGAGACAATAACCCTGATAAATGCTTCAATAATATTGAAAAAGGAAGAATCCTGAGGCG
GAAAGAACCAGCTGTGGAATGTGTGTCAGTTAGGGTGTGGAAAGTCCCCAGGCTCCCCAGCAGGCAGAAG
TATGCAAAGCATGCATCTCAATTAGTCAGCAACCAGGTGTGGAAAGTCCCCAGGCTCCCCAGCAGGCAGA
AGTATGCAAAGCATGCATCTCAATTAGTCAGCAACCATAGTCCCGCCCCTAACTCCGCCCATCCCGCCCC
TAACTCCGCCCAGTTCCGCCCATTCTCCGCCCCATGGCTGACTAATTTTTTTTATTTATGCAGAGGCCGA
GGCCGCCTCGGCCTCTGAGCTATTCCAGAAGTAGTGAGGAGGCTTTTTTGGAGGCCTAGGCTTTTGCAAA
GATCGATCAAGAGACAGGATGAGGATCGTTTCGCATGATTGAACAAGATGGATTGCACGCAGGTTCTCCG
GCCGCTTGGGTGGAGAGGCTATTCGGCTATGACTGGGCACAACAGACAATCGGCTGCTCTGATGCCGCCG
TGTTCCGGCTGTCAGCGCAGGGGCGCCCGGTTCTTTTTGTCAAGACCGACCTGTCCGGTGCCCTGAATGA
ACTGCAAGACGAGGCAGCGCGGCTATCGTGGCTGGCCACGACGGGCGTTCCTTGCGCAGCTGTGCTCGAC
GTTGTCACTGAAGCGGGAAGGGACTGGCTGCTATTGGGCGAAGTGCCGGGGCAGGATCTCCTGTCATCTC
ACCTTGCTCCTGCCGAGAAAGTATCCATCATGGCTGATGCAATGCGGCGGCTGCATACGCTTGATCCGGC
TACCTGCCCATTCGACCACCAAGCGAAACATCGCATCGAGCGAGCACGTACTCGGATGGAAGCCGGTCTT
GTCGATCAGGATGATCTGGACGAAGAACATCAGGGGCTCGCGCCAGCCGAACTGTTCGCCAGGCTCAAGG
CGAGCATGCCCGACGGCGAGGATCTCGTCGTGACCCATGGCGATGCCTGCTTGCCGAATATCATGGTGGA
AAATGGCCGCTTTTCTGGATTCATCGACTGTGGCCGGCTGGGTGTGGCGGACCGCTATCAGGACATAGCG
TTGGCTACCCGTGATATTGCTGAAGAACTTGGCGGCGAATGGGCTGACCGCTTCCTCGTGCTTTACGGTA
TCGCCGCTCCCGATTCGCAGCGCATCGCCTTCTATCGCCTTCTTGACGAGTTCTTCTGAGCGGGACTCTG
GGGTTCGAAATGACCGACCAAGCGACGCCCAACCTGCCATCACGAGATTTCGATTCCACCGCCGCCTTCT
ATGAAAGGTTGGGCTTCGGAATCGTTTTCCGGGACGCCGGCTGGATGATCCTCCAGCGCGGGGATCTCAT
GCTGGAGTTCTTCGCCCACCCTAGGGGGAGGCTAACTGAAACACGGAAGGAGACAATACCGGAAGGAACC
CGCGCTATGACGGCAATAAAAAGACAGAATAAAACGCACGGTGTTGGGTCGTTTGTTCATAAACGCGGGG
TTCGGTCCCAGGGCTGGCACTCTGTCGATACCCCACCGAGACCCCATTGGGGCCAATACGCCCGCGTTTC
TTCCTTTTCCCCACCCCACCCCCCAAGTTCGGGTGAAGGCCCAGGGCTCGCAGCCAACGTCGGGGCGGCA
GGCCCTGCCATAGCCTCAGGTTACTCATATATACTTTAGATTGATTTAAAACTTCATTTTTAATTTAAAA
GGATCTAGGTGAAGATCCTTTTTGATAATCTCATGACCAAAATCCCTTAACGTGAGTTTTCGTTCCACTG
AGCGTCAGACCCCGTAGA
